Addgene plasmid #101799: pGL3-mFgf21pro3-luc
Purpose: Reporter for mouse Fgf21 promoter activity
Depositing lab: Seiichi Oyadomari. Publication: Skeletal muscle-specific eukaryotic translation initiation factor 2alpha phosphorylation controls amino acid metabolism and fibroblast growth factor 21-mediated non-cell-autonomous energy metabolism. Miyake M, Nomura A, Ogura A, Takehana K, Kitahara Y, Takahara K, Tsugawa K, Miyamoto C, Miura N, Sato R, Kurahashi K, Harding HP, Oyadomari M, Ron D, Oyadomari S. FASEB J. 2016 Feb;30(2):798-812. doi: 10.1096/fj.15-275990. Epub 2015 Oct 20. PubMed 26487695.
Backbone
  Vector backbone: pGL3-Basic
  Backbone manufacturer: Promega
  Backbone size w/o insert (bp): 4818
  Vector type: Mammalian Expression, Luciferase
Growth in bacteria
  Bacterial resistance: Ampicillin, 100 μg/mL
  Growth temperature: 37°C
  Growth strain: DH5alpha
  Copy number: High Copy
Gene/Insert
  Gene/Insert name: Fibroblast growth factor 21 promoter (alt name: Fgf21 promoter)
  Species: M. musculus (mouse)
  Insert size (bp): 217
  Entrez Gene: Fgf21 (a.k.a. Fgf8c)
  Tag / fusion protein: Luciferase (C terminal on backbone)
  Cloning method: Restriction Enzyme; 5′ cloning site NheI (not destroyed); 3′ cloning site BglII (not destroyed)
  Sequencing primers: 5′ RVprimer3
Terms and licenses: Academic/Nonprofit Terms; Industry Terms: Not Available to Industry
How to cite: pGL3-mFgf21pro3-luc was a gift from Seiichi Oyadomari (Addgene plasmid # 101799 ; http://n2t.net/addgene:101799 ; RRID:Addgene_101799)
