[The description below was written by a language model from this plasmid's Addgene catalogue record and pLannotate feature annotations shown in this document.]
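Description:
pGL3-mFgf21pro3-luc is a firefly luciferase reporter plasmid built on the promoterless pGL3-Basic backbone and designed to read out mouse Fgf21 promoter activity in transfected mammalian cells. A 217 bp fragment of the Mus musculus fibroblast growth factor 21 promoter was inserted between the NheI and BglII sites of the multiple cloning site, both of which remain intact, placing it directly upstream of the luc+ coding sequence. Because pGL3-Basic carries no eukaryotic promoter or enhancer of its own, luciferase output depends on the transcriptional activity of the cloned fragment. The "pro3" in the name suggests it may be one of a series of promoter fragments, but the record does not give the coordinates of the fragment relative to the Fgf21 transcription start site, and the promoter insert itself is not annotated in the feature table; it would lie in the unannotated stretch before the luciferase gene.

The annotated 5,020 nt sequence shows the standard pGL3 architecture. The luc+ reading frame is followed by the SV40 late polyadenylation signal. Upstream of the cloning region sit a synthetic poly(A) signal and an RNA polymerase II transcriptional pause site from the human α2 globin gene, which together suppress read-through transcription from the backbone and so lower background signal. Propagation in E. coli relies on a high-copy ColE1/pUC-type origin and β-lactamase (ampicillin resistance) expressed from its own promoter, and an f1 origin allows single-stranded DNA production. The short large T antigen, TcR and lacZα fragments are non-functional backbone remnants. There is no mammalian selection marker, so the plasmid suits transient reporter assays, such as examining how Fgf21 transcription is regulated.
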