Features (pLannotate 1.2.2; 11 found; start..end, strand, type, name):
    290..1942    +  CDS            luciferase: firefly luciferase; luc+; enhanced luc+ version of the luciferase gene
   1983..2104    -  polyA_signal   SV40 poly(A) signal: SV40 polyadenylation signal
   2127..2195    -  CDS            large T antigen (fragment): large T antigen from SV40 (simian virus 40)
   2211..2343    +  CDS            TcR (fragment): tetracycline efflux protein; tet; confers resistance to tetracycline
   2523..3111    -  rep_origin     ori: high-copy-number ColE1/pMB1/pBR322/pUC origin of replication
   3282..4142    -  CDS            AmpR: β-lactamase; bla; confers resistance to ampicillin, carbenicillin, and related antibiotics
   4143..4247    -  promoter       AmpR promoter: bla
   4274..4702    +  rep_origin     f1 ori (sequence partly withheld): f1 bacteriophage origin of replication; arrow indicates direction of (+) strand synthesis
   4734..4801    -  CDS            lacZα (fragment): LacZα fragment of β-galactosidase; lacZ fragment
   4860..4908    +  polyA_signal   poly(A) signal: synthetic polyadenylation signal
   4922..5013    +  misc_feature   pause site: RNA polymerase II transcriptional pause signal from the human α2 globin gene
>Addgene plasmid #101799 | pGL3-mFgf21pro3-luc | addgene full sequence | sequence record 194152 | Addgene NGS Result
GGTACCGAGCTCTTACGCGTGCTAGCACGGTGGAATTCAGGTTCCTGCCAAGTGTGTCAAATATCACGCG
TCAGGAGTGGGGAGGGCACGTGGGCGGGCCTGTCTGGGTATAAATTCTGGTATTTCTGCGTTCACCAGAC
AGCCTTAGTGTCTTCTCAGCTGGGGATTCAACACAGGAGAAACAGCCATTCACTTTGCCTGAGCCCCAGT
CTGAACCTGACCCATCCCTGCTGGGCAAGATCTGCGATCTAAGTAAGCTTGGCATTCCGGTACTGTTGGT
AAAGCCACCATGGAAGACGCCAAAAACATAAAGAAAGGCCCGGCGCCATTCTATCCGCTGGAAGATGGAA
CCGCTGGAGAGCAACTGCATAAGGCTATGAAGAGATACGCCCTGGTTCCTGGAACAATTGCTTTTACAGA
TGCACATATCGAGGTGGACATCACTTACGCTGAGTACTTCGAAATGTCCGTTCGGTTGGCAGAAGCTATG
AAACGATATGGGCTGAATACAAATCACAGAATCGTCGTATGCAGTGAAAACTCTCTTCAATTCTTTATGC
CGGTGTTGGGCGCGTTATTTATCGGAGTTGCAGTTGCGCCCGCGAACGACATTTATAATGAACGTGAATT
GCTCAACAGTATGGGCATTTCGCAGCCTACCGTGGTGTTCGTTTCCAAAAAGGGGTTGCAAAAAATTTTG
AACGTGCAAAAAAAGCTCCCAATCATCCAAAAAATTATTATCATGGATTCTAAAACGGATTACCAGGGAT
TTCAGTCGATGTACACGTTCGTCACATCTCATCTACCTCCCGGTTTTAATGAATACGATTTTGTGCCAGA
GTCCTTCGATAGGGACAAGACAATTGCACTGATCATGAACTCCTCTGGATCTACTGGTCTGCCTAAAGGT
GTCGCTCTGCCTCATAGAACTGCCTGCGTGAGATTCTCGCATGCCAGAGATCCTATTTTTGGCAATCAAA
TCATTCCGGATACTGCGATTTTAAGTGTTGTTCCATTCCATCACGGTTTTGGAATGTTTACTACACTCGG
ATATTTGATATGTGGATTTCGAGTCGTCTTAATGTATAGATTTGAAGAAGAGCTGTTTCTGAGGAGCCTT
CAGGATTACAAGATTCAAAGTGCGCTGCTGGTGCCAACCCTATTCTCCTTCTTCGCCAAAAGCACTCTGA
TTGACAAATACGATTTATCTAATTTACACGAAATTGCTTCTGGTGGCGCTCCCCTCTCTAAGGAAGTCGG
GGAAGCGGTTGCCAAGAGGTTCCATCTGCCAGGTATCAGGCAAGGATATGGGCTCACTGAGACTACATCA
GCTATTCTGATTACACCCGAGGGGGATGATAAACCGGGCGCGGTCGGTAAAGTTGTTCCATTTTTTGAAG
CGAAGGTTGTGGATCTGGATACCGGGAAAACGCTGGGCGTTAATCAAAGAGGCGAACTGTGTGTGAGAGG
TCCTATGATTATGTCCGGTTATGTAAACAATCCGGAAGCGACCAACGCCTTGATTGACAAGGATGGATGG
CTACATTCTGGAGACATAGCTTACTGGGACGAAGACGAACACTTCTTCATCGTTGACCGCCTGAAGTCTC
TGATTAAGTACAAAGGCTATCAGGTGGCTCCCGCTGAATTGGAATCCATCTTGCTCCAACACCCCAACAT
CTTCGACGCAGGTGTCGCAGGTCTTCCCGACGATGACGCCGGTGAACTTCCCGCCGCCGTTGTTGTTTTG
GAGCACGGAAAGACGATGACGGAAAAAGAGATCGTGGATTACGTCGCCAGTCAAGTAACAACCGCGAAAA
AGTTGCGCGGAGGAGTTGTGTTTGTGGACGAAGTACCGAAAGGTCTTACCGGAAAACTCGACGCAAGAAA
AATCAGAGAGATCCTCATAAAGGCCAAGAAGGGCGGAAAGATCGCCGTGTAATTCTAGAGTCGGGGCGGC
CGGCCGCTTCGAGCAGACATGATAAGATACATTGATGAGTTTGGACAAACCACAACTAGAATGCAGTGAA
AAAAATGCTTTATTTGTGAAATTTGTGATGCTATTGCTTTATTTGTAACCATTATAAGCTGCAATAAACA
AGTTAACAACAACAATTGCATTCATTTTATGTTTCAGGTTCAGGGGGAGGTGTGGGAGGTTTTTTAAAGC
AAGTAAAACCTCTACAAATGTGGTAAAATCGATAAGGATCCGTCGACCGATGCCCTTGAGAGCCTTCAAC
CCAGTCAGCTCCTTCCGGTGGGCGCGGGGCATGACTATCGTCGCCGCACTTATGACTGTCTTCTTTATCA
TGCAACTCGTAGGACAGGTGCCGGCAGCGCTCTTCCGCTTCCTCGCTCACTGACTCGCTGCGCTCGGTCG
TTCGGCTGCGGCGAGCGGTATCAGCTCACTCAAAGGCGGTAATACGGTTATCCACAGAATCAGGGGATAA
CGCAGGAAAGAACATGTGAGCAAAAGGCCAGCAAAAGGCCAGGAACCGTAAAAAGGCCGCGTTGCTGGCG
TTTTTCCATAGGCTCCGCCCCCCTGACGAGCATCACAAAAATCGACGCTCAAGTCAGAGGTGGCGAAACC
CGACAGGACTATAAAGATACCAGGCGTTTCCCCCTGGAAGCTCCCTCGTGCGCTCTCCTGTTCCGACCCT
GCCGCTTACCGGATACCTGTCCGCCTTTCTCCCTTCGGGAAGCGTGGCGCTTTCTCATAGCTCACGCTGT
AGGTATCTCAGTTCGGTGTAGGTCGTTCGCTCCAAGCTGGGCTGTGTGCACGAACCCCCCGTTCAGCCCG
ACCGCTGCGCCTTATCCGGTAACTATCGTCTTGAGTCCAACCCGGTAAGACACGACTTATCGCCACTGGC
AGCAGCCACTGGTAACAGGATTAGCAGAGCGAGGTATGTAGGCGGTGCTACAGAGTTCTTGAAGTGGTGG
CCTAACTACGGCTACACTAGAAGAACAGTATTTGGTATCTGCGCTCTGCTGAAGCCAGTTACCTTCGGAA
AAAGAGTTGGTAGCTCTTGATCCGGCAAACAAACCACCGCTGGTAGCGGTGGTTTTTTTGTTTGCAAGCA
GCAGATTACGCGCAGAAAAAAAGGATCTCAAGAAGATCCTTTGATCTTTTCTACGGGGTCTGACGCTCAG
TGGAACGAAAACTCACGTTAAGGGATTTTGGTCATGAGATTATCAAAAAGGATCTTCACCTAGATCCTTT
TAAATTAAAAATGAAGTTTTAAATCAATCTAAAGTATATATGAGTAAACTTGGTCTGACAGTTACCAATG
CTTAATCAGTGAGGCACCTATCTCAGCGATCTGTCTATTTCGTTCATCCATAGTTGCCTGACTCCCCGTC
GTGTAGATAACTACGATACGGGAGGGCTTACCATCTGGCCCCAGTGCTGCAATGATACCGCGAGACCCAC
GCTCACCGGCTCCAGATTTATCAGCAATAAACCAGCCAGCCGGAAGGGCCGAGCGCAGAAGTGGTCCTGC
AACTTTATCCGCCTCCATCCAGTCTATTAATTGTTGCCGGGAAGCTAGAGTAAGTAGTTCGCCAGTTAAT
AGTTTGCGCAACGTTGTTGCCATTGCTACAGGCATCGTGGTGTCACGCTCGTCGTTTGGTATGGCTTCAT
TCAGCTCCGGTTCCCAACGATCAAGGCGAGTTACATGATCCCCCATGTTGTGCAAAAAAGCGGTTAGCTC
CTTCGGTCCTCCGATCGTTGTCAGAAGTAAGTTGGCCGCAGTGTTATCACTCATGGTTATGGCAGCACTG
CATAATTCTCTTACTGTCATGCCATCCGTAAGATGCTTTTCTGTGACTGGTGAGTACTCAACCAAGTCAT
TCTGAGAATAGTGTATGCGGCGACCGAGTTGCTCTTGCCCGGCGTCAATACGGGATAATACCGCGCCACA
TAGCAGAACTTTAAAAGTGCTCATCATTGGAAAACGTTCTTCGGGGCGAAAACTCTCAAGGATCTTACCG
CTGTTGAGATCCAGTTCGATGTAACCCACTCGTGCACCCAACTGATCTTCAGCATCTTTTACTTTCACCA
GCGTTTCTGGGTGAGCAAAAACAGGAAGGCAAAATGCCGCAAAAAAGGGAATAAGGGCGACACGGAAATG
TTGAATACTCATACTCTTCCTTTTTCAATATTATTGAAGCATTTATCAGGGTTATTGTCTCATGAGCGGA
TACATATTTGAATGTATTTAGAAAAATAAACAAATAGGGGTTCCGCGCACATTTCCCCGAAAAGTGCCAC
CTG
[124 nt withheld, positions 4274-4397]
C
[91 nt withheld, positions 4399-4489]
A
[49 nt withheld, positions 4491-4539]
CCTTTGACGTTGGAGTCCACGTTCTTT
[37 nt withheld, positions 4567-4603]
ACCCTATCTCGGTCTATTCTTTTGATTTATAAGGGATTTTGCCGATTTCGGCCTATTGGTTAAAAAATGA
GCTGATTTAACAAAAATTTAACGCGAATTTTAACAAAATATTAACGCTTACAATTTGCCATTCGCCATTC
AGGCTGCGCAACTGTTGGGAAGGGCGATCGGTGCGGGCCTCTTCGCTATTACGCCAGCCCAAGCTACCAT
GATAAGTAAGTAATATTAAGGTACGGGAGGTACTTGGAGCGGCCGCAATAAAATATCTTTATTTTCATTA
CATCTGTGTGTTGGTTTTTTGTGTGAATCGATAGTACTAACATACGCTCTCCATCAAAACAAAACGAAAC
AAAACAAACTAGCAAAATAGGCTGTCCCCAGTGCAAGTGCAGGTGCCAGAACATTTCTCTATCGATA
